Addgene plasmid #162027: pLEX303-ARF6-mNeonGreen
Purpose: Expression of tagged ARF WT
Depositing lab: David Bryant. Depositing organization: University of Glasgow. Publication: An ARF GTPase module promoting invasion and metastasis through regulating phosphoinositide metabolism. Nacke M, Sandilands E, Nikolatou K, Roman-Fernandez A, Mason S, Patel R, Lilla S, Yelland T, Galbraith LCA, Freckmann EC, McGarry L, Morton JP, Shanks E, Leung HY, Markert E, Ismail S, Zanivan S, Blyth K, Bryant DM. Nat Commun. 2021 Mar 12;12(1):1623. doi: 10.1038/s41467-021-21847-4. PubMed 33712589.
Backbone
  Vector backbone: pLEX303-NG
  Vector type: Lentiviral
Growth in bacteria
  Bacterial resistance: Ampicillin, 100 μg/mL
  Growth temperature: 37°C
  Growth strain: NEB Stable
  Copy number: High Copy
Gene/Insert
  Gene/Insert name: ARF6
  Species: H. sapiens (human)
  Entrez Gene: ARF6
  Cloning method: Restriction Enzyme; 5′ cloning site Unknown (unknown if destroyed)
Terms and licenses: Academic/Nonprofit Terms; Industry Terms: Not Available to Industry
Depositor comments: Please visit https://doi.org/10.1101/851410 for bioRxiv preprint.
How to cite: pLEX303-ARF6-mNeonGreen was a gift from David Bryant (Addgene plasmid # 162027 ; http://n2t.net/addgene:162027 ; RRID:Addgene_162027)
