[The description below was written by a language model from this plasmid's Addgene catalogue record and pLannotate feature annotations shown in this document.]
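Description:
pLEX303-ARF6-mNeonGreen is a lentiviral transfer plasmid built on the pLEX303-NG backbone for expressing wild-type human ARF6, a small ARF-family GTPase, as a fluorescently tagged protein in mammalian cells. It is maintained in E. coli through a high-copy ColE1/pUC-type origin with ampicillin selection from the β-lactamase gene. An f1 origin, SV40 origin, lac regulatory remnants and T7/T3 promoters are also annotated as carry-over from the cloning backbone.

The viral portion has a third-generation, self-inactivating layout. An RSV promoter fused to a truncated HIV-1 5' LTR drives production of the genomic RNA in packaging cells. It is followed by the Ψ packaging signal with a gag fragment, the Rev response element for Rev-dependent nuclear export, and a cPPT/CTS element that aids nuclear import of the reverse-transcribed genome. The ΔU3 3' LTR inactivates LTR promoter activity after integration, and an SV40 polyadenylation signal lies downstream.

Two expression units sit between the LTRs. A human PGK promoter drives blasticidin S deaminase, allowing blasticidin selection of transduced cells. The CMV enhancer/promoter drives the ARF6 coding sequence, followed after a short gap by mNeonGreen, a bright, rapidly maturing monomeric green/yellow fluorescent protein. This arrangement, together with the plasmid name, indicates a C-terminal fusion. A WPRE downstream of the fusion enhances transcript stability and expression.

The stated purpose is expression of tagged wild-type ARF. The construct suits generating stable cell lines in which ARF6 localisation and behaviour can be followed by fluorescence, and the associated study concerns ARF GTPase signalling in invasion and metastasis.
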