Features (pLannotate 1.2.2; 29 found; start..end, strand, type, name):
     79..382     +  enhancer       CMV enhancer: human cytomegalovirus immediate early enhancer
    383..586     +  promoter       CMV promoter: human cytomegalovirus (CMV) immediate early promoter
    621..1145    +  CDS            ARF6: ARF6_HUMAN - Experimental evidence at protein level: Swiss-Prot protein existence level 1. (Microbial infection) Functions as an allosteric activator of the cholera toxin catalytic subunit, an ADP-ribosyltransferase. From Homo sapiens (Human).
   1167..1874    +  CDS            mNeonGreen: mNeonGreen is a basic (constitutively fluorescent) green/yellow fluorescent protein published in 2013, derived from Branchiostoma lanceolatum. It is reported to be a very rapidly-maturing monomer with moderate acid sensitivity.
   1922..2510    +  misc_feature   WPRE: woodchuck hepatitis virus posttranscriptional regulatory element
   2561..2580    +  misc_feature   cPPT/CTS (fragment): central polypurine tract and central termination sequence of HIV-1
   2582..2815    +  LTR            3' LTR (ΔU3): self-inactivating 3' long terminal repeat (LTR) from HIV-1
   2893..3014    +  polyA_signal   SV40 poly(A) signal: SV40 polyadenylation signal
   3054..3189    +  rep_origin     SV40 ori: SV40 origin of replication
   3210..3228    -  promoter       T7 promoter: promoter for bacteriophage T7 RNA polymerase
   3236..3391    +  CDS            lacZα (fragment): LacZα fragment of β-galactosidase; lacZ fragment
   3396..3824    +  rep_origin     f1 ori (sequence partly withheld): f1 bacteriophage origin of replication; arrow indicates direction of (+) strand synthesis
   3877..3981    +  promoter       AmpR promoter: bla
   3982..4842    +  CDS            AmpR: β-lactamase; bla; confers resistance to ampicillin, carbenicillin, and related antibiotics
   5013..5601    +  rep_origin     ori: high-copy-number ColE1/pMB1/pBR322/pUC origin of replication
   5784..5876    +  CDS            lacI (fragment): lac repressor; lacI; The lac repressor binds to the lac operator to inhibit transcription in E. coli. This inhibition can be relieved by adding lactose or isopropyl-β-D-thiogalactopyranoside (IPTG).
   5889..5910    +  protein_bind   CAP binding site: CAP binding activates transcription in the presence of cAMP. E. coli catabolite activator protein
   5925..5955    +  promoter       lac promoter: promoter for the E. coli lac operon
   5963..5979    +  protein_bind   lac operator: The lac repressor binds to the lac operator to inhibit transcription in E. coli. This inhibition can be relieved by adding lactose or isopropyl-β-D-thiogalactopyranoside (IPTG). lac repressor encoded by lacI
   6024..6042    +  promoter       T3 promoter: promoter for bacteriophage T3 RNA polymerase
   6070..6296    +  promoter       RSV promoter: Rous sarcoma virus enhancer/promoter
   6297..6477    +  LTR            5' LTR (truncated): truncated 5' long terminal repeat (LTR) from HIV-1
   6524..6649    +  misc_feature   HIV-1 Ψ: packaging signal of human immunodeficiency virus type 1
   6633..6996    +  CDS            HIV-1 gag (fragment): gag protein from human immunodeficiency virus 1; gag
   7142..7375    +  misc_feature   RRE: The Rev response element (RRE) of HIV-1 allows for Rev-dependent mRNA export from the nucleus to the cytoplasm.
   7752..7778    +  CDS            Rev (fragment): human immunodeficiency virus 1 (HIV-1) Rev protein; rev; enhances nuclear export of unspliced and incompletely spliced viral mRNAs
   7779..8279    +  promoter       hPGK promoter: human phosphoglycerate kinase 1 promoter
   8291..8686    +  CDS            BSD: blasticidin S deaminase; Aspergillus terreus BSD; confers resistance to blasticidin
   8746..8863    +  misc_feature   cPPT/CTS: central polypurine tract and central termination sequence of HIV-1
>Addgene plasmid #162027 | pLEX303-ARF6-mNeonGreen | addgene full sequence | sequence record 318857 | Addgene NGS Result
CCGGCTCGAGGGGGCCCGGGGTTATTAATAGTAATCAATTACGGGGTCATTAGTTCATAGCCCATATATG
GAGTTCCGCGTTACATAACTTACGGTAAATGGCCCGCCTGGCTGACCGCCCAACGACCCCCGCCCATTGA
CGTCAATAATGACGTATGTTCCCATAGTAACGCCAATAGGGACTTTCCATTGACGTCAATGGGTGGAGTA
TTTACGGTAAACTGCCCACTTGGCAGTACATCAAGTGTATCATATGCCAAGTACGCCCCCTATTGACGTC
AATGACGGTAAATGGCCCGCCTGGCATTATGCCCAGTACATGACCTTATGGGACTTTCCTACTTGGCAGT
ACATCTACGTATTAGTCATCGCTATTACCATGGTGATGCGGTTTTGGCAGTACATCAATGGGCGTGGATA
GCGGTTTGACTCACGGGGATTTCCAAGTCTCCACCCCATTGACGTCAATGGGAGTTTGTTTTGGCACCAA
AATCAACGGGACTTTCCAAAATGTCGTAACAACTCCGCCCCATTGACGCAAATGGGCGGTAGGCGTGTAC
GGTGGGAGGTCTATATAAGCAGAGCTGGTTTAGTGAACCGTCAGATCCGCTAGCGCCACCATGGGGAAGG
TGCTATCCAAAATCTTCGGGAACAAGGAAATGCGGATCCTCATGTTGGGCCTGGACGCGGCCGGCAAGAC
AACAATCCTGTACAAGTTGAAGCTGGGCCAGTCGGTGACCACCATTCCCACTGTGGGTTTCAACGTGGAG
ACGGTGACTTACAAAAATGTCAAGTTCAACGTATGGGATGTGGGCGGCCAGGACAAGATCCGGCCGCTCT
GGCGGCATTACTACACTGGGACCCAAGGTCTCATCTTCGTAGTGGACTGCGCCGACCGCGACCGCATCGA
TGAGGCTCGCCAGGAGCTGCACCGCATTATCAATGACCGGGAGATGAGGGACGCCATAATCCTCATCTTC
GCCAACAAGCAGGACCTGCCCGATGCCATGAAACCCCACGAGATCCAGGAGAAACTGGGCCTGACCCGGA
TTCGGGACAGGAACTGGTATGTGCAGCCCTCCTGTGCCACCTCAGGGGACGGACTCTATGAGGGCCTGAC
CTGGCTGACCAGCAACTACAAATCTGAGGATCCACCGGTCGCCACCATGGTGAGCAAGGGCGAGGAGGAT
AACATGGCCTCTCTCCCAGCGACACATGAGTTACACATCTTTGGCTCCATCAACGGTGTGGACTTTGACA
TGGTGGGTCAGGGCACCGGCAATCCAAATGATGGTTATGAGGAGTTAAACCTGAAGTCCACCAAGGGTGA
CCTCCAGTTCTCCCCCTGGATTCTGGTCCCTCATATCGGGTATGGCTTCCATCAGTACCTGCCCTACCCT
GACGGGATGTCGCCTTTCCAGGCCGCCATGGTAGATGGCTCCGGCTACCAAGTCCATCGCACAATGCAGT
TTGAAGATGGTGCCTCCCTTACTGTTAACTACCGCTACACCTACGAGGGAAGCCACATCAAAGGAGAGGC
CCAGGTGAAGGGGACTGGTTTCCCTGCTGACGGTCCTGTGATGACCAACTCGCTGACCGCTGCGGACTGG
TGCAGGTCGAAGAAGACTTACCCCAACGACAAAACCATCATCAGTACCTTTAAGTGGAGTTACACCACTG
GAAATGGCAAGCGCTACCGGAGCACTGCGCGGACCACCTACACCTTTGCCAAGCCAATGGCGGCTAACTA
TCTGAAGAACCAGCCGATGTACGTGTTCCGTAAGACGGAGCTCAAGCACTCCAAGACCGAGCTCAACTTC
AAGGAGTGGCAAAAGGCCTTTACCGATGTGATGGGCATGGACGAGCTGTACAAGTAAAGCGGCCGCGACT
CTAGCGCTAACCGGTGGCGCGTTAAGTCGACAATCAACCTCTGGATTACAAAATTTGTGAAAGATTGACT
GGTATTCTTAACTATGTTGCTCCTTTTACGCTATGTGGATACGCTGCTTTAATGCCTTTGTATCATGCTA
TTGCTTCCCGTATGGCTTTCATTTTCTCCTCCTTGTATAAATCCTGGTTGCTGTCTCTTTATGAGGAGTT
GTGGCCCGTTGTCAGGCAACGTGGCGTGGTGTGCACTGTGTTTGCTGACGCAACCCCCACTGGTTGGGGC
ATTGCCACCACCTGTCAGCTCCTTTCCGGGACTTTCGCTTTCCCCCTCCCTATTGCCACGGCGGAACTCA
TCGCCGCCTGCCTTGCCCGCTGCTGGACAGGGGCTCGGCTGTTGGGCACTGACAATTCCGTGGTGTTGTC
GGGGAAATCATCGTCCTTTCCTTGGCTGCTCGCCTGTGTTGCCACCTGGATTCTGCGCGGGACGTCCTTC
TGCTACGTCCCTTCGGCCCTCAATCCAGCGGACCTTCCTTCCCGCGGCCTGCTGCCGGCTCTGCGGCCTC
TTCCGCGTCTTCGCCTTCGCCCTCAGACGAGTCGGATCTCCCTTTGGGCCGCCTCCCCGCGTCGACTTTA
AGACCAATGACTTACAAGGCAGCTGTAGATCTTAGCCACTTTTTAAAAGAAAAGGGGGGACTGGAAGGGC
TAATTCACTCCCAACGAAGACAAGATCTGCTTTTTGCTTGTACTGGGTCTCTCTGGTTAGACCAGATCTG
AGCCTGGGAGCTCTCTGGCTAACTAGGGAACCCACTGCTTAAGCCTCAATAAAGCTTGCCTTGAGTGCTT
CAAGTAGTGTGTGCCCGTCTGTTGTGTGACTCTGGTAACTAGAGATCCCTCAGACCCTTTTAGTCAGTGT
GGAAAATCTCTAGCAGTACGTATAGTAGTTCATGTCATCTTATTATTCAGTATTTATAACTTGCAAAGAA
ATGAATATCAGAGAGTGAGAGGAACTTGTTTATTGCAGCTTATAATGGTTACAAATAAAGCAATAGCATC
ACAAATTTCACAAATAAAGCATTTTTTTCACTGCATTCTAGTTGTGGTTTGTCCAAACTCATCAATGTAT
CTTATCATGTCTGGCTCTAGCTATCCCGCCCCTAACTCCGCCCATCCCGCCCCTAACTCCGCCCAGTTCC
GCCCATTCTCCGCCCCATGGCTGACTAATTTTTTTTATTTATGCAGAGGCCGAGGCCGCCTCGGCCTCTG
AGCTATTCCAGAAGTAGTGAGGAGGCTTTTTTGGAGGCCTAGGGACGTACCCAATTCGCCCTATAGTGAG
TCGTATTACGCGCGCTCACTGGCCGTCGTTTTACAACGTCGTGACTGGGAAAACCCTGGCGTTACCCAAC
TTAATCGCCTTGCAGCACATCCCCCTTTCGCCAGCTGGCGTAATAGCGAAGAGGCCCGCACCGATCGCCC
TTCCCAACAGTTGCGCAGCCTGAATGGCGAATGGG
[124 nt withheld, positions 3396-3519]
C
[91 nt withheld, positions 3521-3611]
A
[49 nt withheld, positions 3613-3661]
CCTTTGACGTTGGAGTCCACGTTCTTT
[37 nt withheld, positions 3689-3725]
ACCCTATCTCGGTCTATTCTTTTGATTTATAAGGGATTTTGCCGATTTCGGCCTATTGGTTAAAAAATGA
GCTGATTTAACAAAAATTTAACGCGAATTTTAACAAAATATTAACGCTTACAATTTAGGTGGCACTTTTC
GGGGAAATGTGCGCGGAACCCCTATTTGTTTATTTTTCTAAATACATTCAAATATGTATCCGCTCATGAG
ACAATAACCCTGATAAATGCTTCAATAATATTGAAAAAGGAAGAGTATGAGTATTCAACATTTCCGTGTC
GCCCTTATTCCCTTTTTTGCGGCATTTTGCCTTCCTGTTTTTGCTCACCCAGAAACGCTGGTGAAAGTAA
AAGATGCTGAAGATCAGTTGGGTGCACGAGTGGGTTACATCGAACTGGATCTCAACAGCGGTAAGATCCT
TGAGAGTTTTCGCCCCGAAGAACGTTTTCCAATGATGAGCACTTTTAAAGTTCTGCTATGTGGCGCGGTA
TTATCCCGTATTGACGCCGGGCAAGAGCAACTCGGTCGCCGCATACACTATTCTCAGAATGACTTGGTTG
AGTACTCACCAGTCACAGAAAAGCATCTTACGGATGGCATGACAGTAAGAGAATTATGCAGTGCTGCCAT
AACCATGAGTGATAACACTGCGGCCAACTTACTTCTGACAACGATCGGAGGACCGAAGGAGCTAACCGCT
TTTTTGCACAACATGGGGGATCATGTAACTCGCCTTGATCGTTGGGAACCGGAGCTGAATGAAGCCATAC
CAAACGACGAGCGTGACACCACGATGCCTGTAGCAATGGCAACAACGTTGCGCAAACTATTAACTGGCGA
ACTACTTACTCTAGCTTCCCGGCAACAATTAATAGACTGGATGGAGGCGGATAAAGTTGCAGGACCACTT
CTGCGCTCGGCCCTTCCGGCTGGCTGGTTTATTGCTGATAAATCTGGAGCCGGTGAGCGTGGGTCTCGCG
GTATCATTGCAGCACTGGGGCCAGATGGTAAGCCCTCCCGTATCGTAGTTATCTACACGACGGGGAGTCA
GGCAACTATGGATGAACGAAATAGACAGATCGCTGAGATAGGTGCCTCACTGATTAAGCATTGGTAACTG
TCAGACCAAGTTTACTCATATATACTTTAGATTGATTTAAAACTTCATTTTTAATTTAAAAGGATCTAGG
TGAAGATCCTTTTTGATAATCTCATGACCAAAATCCCTTAACGTGAGTTTTCGTTCCACTGAGCGTCAGA
CCCCGTAGAAAAGATCAAAGGATCTTCTTGAGATCCTTTTTTTCTGCGCGTAATCTGCTGCTTGCAAACA
AAAAAACCACCGCTACCAGCGGTGGTTTGTTTGCCGGATCAAGAGCTACCAACTCTTTTTCCGAAGGTAA
CTGGCTTCAGCAGAGCGCAGATACCAAATACTGTTCTTCTAGTGTAGCCGTAGTTAGGCCACCACTTCAA
GAACTCTGTAGCACCGCCTACATACCTCGCTCTGCTAATCCTGTTACCAGTGGCTGCTGCCAGTGGCGAT
AAGTCGTGTCTTACCGGGTTGGACTCAAGACGATAGTTACCGGATAAGGCGCAGCGGTCGGGCTGAACGG
GGGGTTCGTGCACACAGCCCAGCTTGGAGCGAACGACCTACACCGAACTGAGATACCTACAGCGTGAGCT
ATGAGAAAGCGCCACGCTTCCCGAAGGGAGAAAGGCGGACAGGTATCCGGTAAGCGGCAGGGTCGGAACA
GGAGAGCGCACGAGGGAGCTTCCAGGGGGAAACGCCTGGTATCTTTATAGTCCTGTCGGGTTTCGCCACC
TCTGACTTGAGCGTCGATTTTTGTGATGCTCGTCAGGGGGGCGGAGCCTATGGAAAAACGCCAGCAACGC
GGCCTTTTTACGGTTCCTGGCCTTTTGCTGGCCTTTTGCTCACATGTTCTTTCCTGCGTTATCCCCTGAT
TCTGTGGATAACCGTATTACCGCCTTTGAGTGAGCTGATACCGCTCGCCGCAGCCGAACGACCGAGCGCA
GCGAGTCAGTGAGCGAGGAAGCGGAAGAGCGCCCAATACGCAAACCGCCTCTCCCCGCGCGTTGGCCGAT
TCATTAATGCAGCTGGCACGACAGGTTTCCCGACTGGAAAGCGGGCAGTGAGCGCAACGCAATTAATGTG
AGTTAGCTCACTCATTAGGCACCCCAGGCTTTACACTTTATGCTTCCGGCTCGTATGTTGTGTGGAATTG
TGAGCGGATAACAATTTCACACAGGAAACAGCTATGACCATGATTACGCCAAGCGCGCAATTAACCCTCA
CTAAAGGGAACAAAAGCTGGAGCTGCAAGCTTAATGTAGTCTTATGCAATACTCTTGTAGTCTTGCAACA
TGGTAACGATGAGTTAGCAACATGCCTTACAAGGAGAGAAAAAGCACCGTGCATGCCGATTGGTGGAAGT
AAGGTGGTACGATCGTGCCTTATTAGGAAGGCAACAGACGGGTCTGACATGGATTGGACGAACCACTGAA
TTGCCGCATTGCAGAGATATTGTATTTAAGTGCCTAGCTCGATACATAAACGGGTCTCTCTGGTTAGACC
AGATCTGAGCCTGGGAGCTCTCTGGCTAACTAGGGAACCCACTGCTTAAGCCTCAATAAAGCTTGCCTTG
AGTGCTTCAAGTAGTGTGTGCCCGTCTGTTGTGTGACTCTGGTAACTAGAGATCCCTCAGACCCTTTTAG
TCAGTGTGGAAAATCTCTAGCAGTGGCGCCCGAACAGGGACTTGAAAGCGAAAGGGAAACCAGAGGAGCT
CTCTCGACGCAGGACTCGGCTTGCTGAAGCGCGCACGGCAAGAGGCGAGGGGCGGCGACTGGTGAGTACG
CCAAAAATTTTGACTAGCGGAGGCTAGAAGGAGAGAGATGGGTGCGAGAGCGTCAGTATTAAGCGGGGGA
GAATTAGATCGCGATGGGAAAAAATTCGGTTAAGGCCAGGGGGAAAGAAAAAATATAAATTAAAACATAT
AGTATGGGCAAGCAGGGAGCTAGAACGATTCGCAGTTAATCCTGGCCTGTTAGAAACATCAGAAGGCTGT
AGACAAATACTGGGACAGCTACAACCATCCCTTCAGACAGGATCAGAAGAACTTAGATCATTATATAATA
CAGTAGCAACCCTCTATTGTGTGCATCAAAGGATAGAGATAAAAGACACCAAGGAAGCTTTAGACAAGAT
AGAGGAAGAGCAAAACAAAAGTAAGACCACCGCACAGCAAGCGGCCGCTGATCTTCAGACCTGGAGGAGG
AGATATGAGGGACAATTGGAGAAGTGAATTATATAAATATAAAGTAGTAAAAATTGAACCATTAGGAGTA
GCACCCACCAAGGCAAAGAGAAGAGTGGTGCAGAGAGAAAAAAGAGCAGTGGGAATAGGAGCTTTGTTCC
TTGGGTTCTTGGGAGCAGCAGGAAGCACTATGGGCGCAGCGTCAATGACGCTGACGGTACAGGCCAGACA
ATTATTGTCTGGTATAGTGCAGCAGCAGAACAATTTGCTGAGGGCTATTGAGGCGCAACAGCATCTGTTG
CAACTCACAGTCTGGGGCATCAAGCAGCTCCAGGCAAGAATCCTGGCTGTGGAAAGATACCTAAAGGATC
AACAGCTCCTGGGGATTTGGGGTTGCTCTGGAAAACTCATTTGCACCACTGCTGTGCCTTGGAATGCTAG
TTGGAGTAATAAATCTCTGGAACAGATTTGGAATCACACGACCTGGATGGAGTGGGACAGAGAAATTAAC
AATTACACAAGCTTAATACACTCCTTAATTGAAGAATCGCAAAACCAGCAAGAAAAGAATGAACAAGAAT
TATTGGAATTAGATAAATGGGCAAGTTTGTGGAATTGGTTTAACATAACAAATTGGCTGTGGTATATAAA
ATTATTCATAATGATAGTAGGAGGCTTGGTAGGTTTAAGAATAGTTTTTGCTGTACTTTCTATAGTGAAT
AGAGTTAGGCAGGGATATTCACCATTATCGTTTCAGACCCACCTCCCAACCCCGAGGGGACCCTTGCGCC
TTTTCCAAGGCAGCCCTGGGTTTGCGCAGGGACGCGGCTGCTCTGGGCGTGGTTCCGGGAAACGCAGCGG
CGCCGACCCTGGGTCTCGCACATTCTTCACGTCCGTTCGCAGCGTCACCCGGATCTTCGCCGCTACCCTT
GTGGGCCCCCCGGCGACGCTTCCTGCTCCGCCCCTAAGTCGGGAAGGTTCCTTGCGGTTCGCGGCGTGCC
GGACGTGACAAACGGAAGCCGCACGTCTCACTAGTACCCTCGCAGACGGACAGCGCCAGGGAGCAATGGC
AGCGCGCCGACCGCGATGGGCTGTGGCCAATAGCGGCTGCTCAGCAGGGCGCGCCGAGAGCAGCGGCCGG
GAAGGGGCGGTGCGGGAGGCGGGGTGTGGGGCGGTAGTGTGGGCCCTGTTCCTGCCCGCGCGGTGTTCCG
CATTCTGCAAGCCTCCGGAGCGCACGTCGGCAGTCGGCTCCCTCGTTGACCGAATCACCGACCTCTCTCC
CCAGGGGGTACCACCATGGCCAAGCCTTTGTCTCAAGAAGAATCCACCCTCATTGAAAGAGCAACGGCTA
CAATCAACAGCATCCCCATCTCTGAAGACTACAGCGTCGCCAGCGCAGCTCTCTCTAGCGACGGCCGCAT
CTTCACTGGTGTCAATGTATATCATTTTACTGGGGGACCTTGTGCAGAACTCGTGGTGCTGGGCACTGCT
GCTGCTGCGGCAGCTGGCAACCTGACTTGTATCGTCGCGATCGGAAATGAGAACAGGGGCATCTTGAGCC
CCTGCGGACGGTGCCGACAGGTGCTTCTCGATCTGCATCCTGGGATCAAAGCCATAGTGAAGGACAGTGA
TGGACAGCCGACGGCAGTTGGGATTCGTGAATTGCTGCCCTCTGGTTATGTGTGGGAGGGCCTGCAGCTG
CAGTAGTAAGAATTCTAGATCTTGAGACAAATGGCAGTATTCATCCACAATTTTAAAAGAAAAGGGGGGA
TTGGGGGGTACAGTGCAGGGGAAAGAATAGTAGACATAATAGCAACAGACATACAAACTAAAGAATTACA
AAAACAAATTACAAAAATTCAAAATTTTCGGGTTTATTACAGGGACAGCAGAGATCCACTTTGGCG
